>Addgene plasmid #48818 | pGGA012 | depositor full sequence | sequence record 71204 | Full Sequence
GACGAAAGGGCCTCGTGATACGCCTATTTTTATAGGTTAATGTCATGATAATAATGGTTTCTTAGACGTC
AGGTGGCACTTTTCGGGGAAATGTGCGCGGAACCCCTATTTGTTTATTTTTCTAAATACATTCAAATATG
TATCCGCTCATGAGACAATAACCCTGATAAATGCTTCAATAATATTGAAAAAGGAAGAGTATGAGTATTC
AACATTTCCGTGTCGCCCTTATTCCCTTTTTTGCGGCATTTTGCCTTCCTGTTTTTGCTCACCCAGAAAC
GCTGGTGAAAGTAAAAGATGCTGAAGATCAGTTGGGTGCACGAGTGGGTTACATCGAACTGGATCTCAAC
AGCGGTAAGATCCTTGAGAGTTTTCGCCCCGAAGAACGTTTTCCAATGATGAGCACTTTTAAAGTTCTGC
TATGTGGCGCGGTATTATCCCGTATTGACGCCGGGCAAGAGCAACTCGGTCGCCGCATACACTATTCTCA
GAATGACTTGGTTGAGTACTCACCAGTCACAGAAAAGCATCTTACGGATGGCATGACAGTAAGAGAATTA
TGCAGTGCTGCCATAACCATGAGTGATAACACTGCGGCCAACTTACTTCTGACAACGATCGGAGGACCGA
AGGAGCTAACCGCTTTTTTGCACAACATGGGGGATCATGTAACTCGCCTTGATCGTTGGGAACCGGAGCT
GAATGAAGCCATACCAAACGACGAGCGTGACACCACGATGCCTGTAGCAATGGCAACAACGTTGCGCAAA
CTATTAACTGGCGAACTACTTACTCTAGCTTCCCGGCAACAATTAATAGACTGGATGGAGGCGGATAAAG
TTGCAGGACCACTTCTGCGCTCGGCCCTTCCGGCTGGCTGGTTTATTGCTGATAAATCTGGAGCCGGTGA
GCGTGGCTCTCGAGGTATCATTGCAGCACTGGGGCCAGATGGTAAGCCCTCCCGTATCGTAGTTATCTAC
ACGACGGGGAGTCAGGCAACTATGGATGAACGAAATAGACAGATCGCTGAGATAGGTGCCTCACTGATTA
AGCATTGGTAACTGTCAGACCAAGTTTACTCATATATACTTTAGATTGATTTAAAACTTCATTTTTAATT
TAAAAGGATCTAGGTGAAGATCCTTTTTGATAATCTCATGACCAAAATCCCTTAACGTGAGTTTTCGTTC
CACTGAGCGTCAGACCCCGTAGAAAAGATCAAAGGATCTTCTTGAGATCCTTTTTTTCTGCGCGTAATCT
GCTGCTTGCAAACAAAAAAACCACCGCTACCAGCGGTGGTTTGTTTGCCGGATCAAGAGCTACCAACTCT
TTTTCCGAAGGTAACTGGCTTCAGCAGAGCGCAGATACCAAATACTGTTCTTCTAGTGTAGCCGTAGTTA
GGCCACCACTTCAAGAACTCTGTAGCACCGCCTACATACCTCGCTCTGCTAATCCTGTTACCAGTGGCTG
CTGCCAGTGGCGATAAGTCGTGTCTTACCGGGTTGGACTCAAGACGATAGTTACCGGATAAGGCGCAGCG
GTCGGGCTGAACGGGGGGTTCGTGCACACAGCCCAGCTTGGAGCGAACGACCTACACCGAACTGAGATAC
CTACAGCGTGAGCTATGAGAAAGCGCCACGCTTCCCGAAGGGAGAAAGGCGGACAGGTATCCGGTAAGCG
GCAGGGTCGGAACAGGAGAGCGCACGAGGGAGCTTCCAGGGGGAAACGCCTGGTATCTTTATAGTCCTGT
CGGGTTTCGCCACCTCTGACTTGAGCGTCGATTTTTGTGATGCTCGTCAGGGGGGCGGAGCCTATGGAAA
AACGCCAGCAACGCGGCCTTTTTACGGTTCCTGGCCTTTTGCTGGCCTTTTGCTCACATGTTCTTTCCTG
CGTTATCCCCTGATTCTGTGGATAACCGTATTACCGCCTTTGAGTGAGCTGATACCGCTCGCCGCAGCCG
AACGACCGAGCGCAGCGAGTCAGTGAGCGAGGAAGCGGAAGAGCGCCCAATACGCAAACCGCCTCTCCCC
GCGCGTTGGCCGATTCATTAATGCAGCTGGCACGACAGGTTTCCCGACTGGAAAGCGGGCAGTGAGCGCA
ACGCAATTAATGTGAGTTAGCTCACTCATTAGGCACCCCAGGCTTTACACTTTATGCTTCCGGCTCGTAT
GTTGTGTGGAATTGTGAGCGGATAACAATTTCACACGAGCTATTTAGGTGACACTATAGAAGTGAAGCTT
GGTCTCAACCTCCATAATCGTGAGTAGATATATTACTCAACTTTTGATTCGCTATTTGCAGTGCACCTGT
GGCGTTCATCACATCTTTTGTGACACTGTTTGCACTGGTCATTGCTATTACAAAGGACCTTCCTGATGTT
GAAGGAGATCGAAAGTAAGTAACTGCACGCATAACCATTTTCTTTCCGCTCTTTGGCTCAATCCATTTGA
CAGTCAAAGACAATGTTTAACCAGCTCCGTTTGATATATTGTCTTTATGTGTTTGTTCAAGCATGTTTAG
TTAATCATGCCTTTGATTGATCTTGAATAGGTTCCAAATATCAACCCTGGCAACAAAACTTGGAGTGAGA
AACATTGCATTCCTCGGTTCTGGACTTCTGCTAGTAAATTATGTTTCAGCCATATCACTAGCTTTCTACA
TGCCTCAGGTGAATTCATCTATTTCCGTCTTAACTATTTCGGTTAATTAAAGCACGAACACCATTACTGC
ATGTAGAAGCTTGATAAACTATCGCCACCAATTTATTTTTGTTGCGATATTGTTACTTTCCTCAGTATGC
AGCTTTGAAAAGACCAACCCTCTTATCCTTTAACAATGAACAGGTTTTTAGAGGTAGCTTGATGATTCCT
GCACATGTGATCTTGGCTTCAGGCTTAATTTTCCAGGTAAAGCATTATGAGATACTCTTATATCTCTTAC
ATACTTTTGAGATAATGCACAAGAACTTCATAACTATATGCTTTAGTTTCTGCATTTGACACTGCCAAAT
TCATTAATCTCTAATATCTTTGTTGTTGATCTTTGGTAGACATGGGTACTAGAAAAAGCAAACTACACCA
AGGTAAAATACTTTTGTACAAACATAAACTCGTTATCACGGAACATCAATGGAGTGTATATCTAACGGAG
TGTAGAAACATTTGATTATTGCAGGAAGCTATCTCAGGATATTATCGGTTTATATGGAATCTCTTCTACG
CAGAGTATCTGTTATTCCCCTTCCTCTAGCTTTCAATTTCATGGTGAGGATATGCAGTTTTCTTTGTATA
TCATTCTTCTTCTTCTTTGTAGCTTGGAGTCAAAATCGGTTCCTTCATGTACATACATCAAGGATATGTC
CTTCTGAATTTTTATATCTTGCAATAAAAATGCTTGTACCAATTGAAACACCAGCTTTTTGAGTTCTATG
ATCACTGACTTGGTTCTAACCAAAAAAAAAAAAATGTTTAATTTACATATCTAAAAGTAGGTTTAGGGAA
ACCTAAACAGTAAAATATTTGTATATTATTCGAATTTCACTCATCATAAAAACTTAAATTGCACCATAAA
ATTTTGTTTTACTATTAATGATGTAATTTGTGTAACTTAAGATAAAAATAATATTCCGTAAGTTAACCGG
CTAAAACCACGTATAAACCAGGGAACCTGTTAAACCGGTTCTTTACTGGATAAAGAAATGAAAGCCCATG
TAGACAGCTCCATTAGAGCCCAAACCCTAAATTTCTCATCTATATAAAAGGAGTGACATTAGGGTTTTTG
TTCGTCCTCTTAAAGCTTCTCGTTTTCTCTGCCGTCTCTCTCATTCGCGCGACGCAAACGATCTTCAGGT
GATCTTCTTTCTCCAAATCCTCTCTCATAACTCTGATTTCGTACTTGTGTATTTGAGCTCACGCTCTGTT
TCTCTCACCACAGCCAACATGAGACCGAATTCTCGCCCTATAGTGAGTCGTATTACCTGGCCGTCGTTTT
ACAACGTCGTGACTGGGAAAACCCTGGCGTTACCCAACTTAATCGCCTTGCAGCACATCCCCCTTTCGCC
AGCTGGCGTAATAGCGAAGAGGCCCGCACCGATCGCCCTTCCCAACAGTTGCGCAGCCTGAATGGCGAAT
GGCGCCTGATGCGGTATTTTCTCCTTACGCATCTGTGCGGTATTTCACACCGCATATGGTGCACTCTCAG
TACAATCTGCTCTGATGCCGCATAGTTAAGCCAGCCCCGACACCCGCCAACACCCGCTGACGCGCCCTGA
CGGGCTTGTCTGCTCCCGGCATCCGCTTACAGACAAGCTGTGACCGTCTCCGGGAGCTGCATGTGTCAGA
GGTTTTCACCGTCATCACCGAAACGCGCGA
Features (pLannotate 1.2.2; 15 found; start..end, strand, type, name):
     96..200     +  promoter       AmpR promoter: bla
    201..1061    +  CDS            AmpR: β-lactamase; bla; confers resistance to ampicillin, carbenicillin, and related antibiotics
   1232..1820    +  rep_origin     ori: high-copy-number ColE1/pMB1/pBR322/pUC origin of replication
   2003..2095    +  CDS            lacI (fragment): lac repressor; lacI; The lac repressor binds to the lac operator to inhibit transcription in E. coli. This inhibition can be relieved by adding lactose or isopropyl-β-D-thiogalactopyranoside (IPTG).
   2108..2129    +  protein_bind   CAP binding site: CAP binding activates transcription in the presence of cAMP. E. coli catabolite activator protein
   2144..2174    +  promoter       lac promoter: promoter for the E. coli lac operon
   2182..2198    +  protein_bind   lac operator: The lac repressor binds to the lac operator to inhibit transcription in E. coli. This inhibition can be relieved by adding lactose or isopropyl-β-D-thiogalactopyranoside (IPTG). lac repressor encoded by lacI
   2212..2230    +  promoter       SP6 promoter: promoter for bacteriophage SP6 RNA polymerase
   2300..2671    +  CDS            HST (fragment): HSTC_ARATH - Also known as HPT2, VTE2-2. Experimental evidence at protein level: Swiss-Prot protein existence level 1. Involved in the synthesis of plastoquinone-9. Can use both homogentisic acid and 2,5-dihydroxyphenylacetic acid gamma-lactone as prenyl acceptors, and solanesyl diphosphate > farnesyl diphosphate > geranylgeranyl diphosphate >> phytyl diphosphate as prenyl donors. Do not catalyze the decardoxylation of homogentisate uncoupled from prenylation. From Arabidopsis thaliana (Mouse-ear cress).
   2823..2906    +  CDS            HST (fragment): HSTC_ARATH - Also known as HPT2, VTE2-2. Experimental evidence at protein level: Swiss-Prot protein existence level 1. Involved in the synthesis of plastoquinone-9. Can use both homogentisic acid and 2,5-dihydroxyphenylacetic acid gamma-lactone as prenyl acceptors, and solanesyl diphosphate > farnesyl diphosphate > geranylgeranyl diphosphate >> phytyl diphosphate as prenyl donors. Do not catalyze the decardoxylation of homogentisate uncoupled from prenylation. From Arabidopsis thaliana (Mouse-ear cress).
   3172..3246    +  CDS            HST (fragment): HSTC_ARATH - Also known as HPT2, VTE2-2. Experimental evidence at protein level: Swiss-Prot protein existence level 1. Involved in the synthesis of plastoquinone-9. Can use both homogentisic acid and 2,5-dihydroxyphenylacetic acid gamma-lactone as prenyl acceptors, and solanesyl diphosphate > farnesyl diphosphate > geranylgeranyl diphosphate >> phytyl diphosphate as prenyl donors. Do not catalyze the decardoxylation of homogentisate uncoupled from prenylation. From Arabidopsis thaliana (Mouse-ear cress).
   3957..3975    -  promoter       T7 promoter: promoter for bacteriophage T7 RNA polymerase
   3977..4129    +  CDS            lacZα (fragment): LacZα fragment of β-galactosidase; lacZ fragment
   4135..4234    -  misc_feature   bom (fragment): basis of mobility region from pBR322
   4336..1       -  CDS            rop (fragment) (across the origin): Rop protein, which maintains plasmids at low copy number; rop
