[The description below was written by a language model from this plasmid's Addgene catalogue record and pLannotate feature annotations shown in this document.]
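Description:
pGGA012 is a GreenGate entry module that supplies the Arabidopsis thaliana RPS5A (At3g11940) promoter as a ready-to-assemble part for building plant transformation constructs. It is a small, high-copy E. coli plasmid of about 4.4 kb based on pUC19. It replicates from the ColE1/pUC-type origin and is selected with ampicillin through the β-lactamase gene and its native promoter. The feature table also picks up the usual pUC remnants: the CAP site, lac promoter and operator, and fragments of lacI, lacZα, bom and rop. None of these has a role in the module's function.

The payload is a 1,684 bp RPS5A promoter fragment with a BsaI recognition site immediately on each side. BsaI is a type IIS enzyme that cuts outside its recognition sequence. Digestion therefore releases the promoter with defined overhangs, and these direct its ordered ligation with other GreenGate modules into a destination vector in a single Golden Gate reaction. The record does not state the overhang sequences or the module's position in the assembly. SP6 and T7 promoter sequences lie just outside the two BsaI sites and probably serve as convenient priming sites for checking the insert.

The automated annotation marks three short "HST" coding fragments within the promoter interval. These most likely reflect sequence from a neighbouring Arabidopsis gene that falls within the upstream genomic region, not an intended coding insert. The plasmid carries no plant selection marker, reporter or terminator. It is a parts donor only, used to place a gene of interest under RPS5A promoter control in assembled plant expression constructs.
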