Addgene plasmid #48818: pGGA012
Purpose: Provides the RPS5A promoter as GreenGate module.
Depositing lab: Jan Lohmann. Publication: GreenGate - A Novel, Versatile, and Efficient Cloning System for Plant Transgenesis. Lampropoulos A, Sutikovic Z, Wenzl C, Maegele I, Lohmann JU, Forner J. PLoS One. 2013 Dec 20;8(12):e83043. doi: 10.1371/journal.pone.0083043. PubMed 24376629.
Backbone
  Vector backbone: pUC19
  Backbone size w/o insert (bp): 2686
  Vector type: Golden Gate compatible cloning vector
Growth in bacteria
  Bacterial resistance: Ampicillin, 100 μg/mL
  Growth temperature: 37°C
  Growth strain: DH5alpha
  Copy number: High Copy
Gene/Insert
  Gene/Insert name: RPS5A promoter (alt name: At3g11940 promoter)
  Species: A. thaliana (mustard weed)
  Insert size (bp): 1684
  Cloning method: Unknown
Terms and licenses: Academic/Nonprofit Terms; Industry Terms: Not Available to Industry
Depositor comments: This plasmid is designed for Golden Gate cloning using the BsaI enzyme. Plasmid Features (listed as bp in full plasmid sequence): BsaI site #1 = 2241-2251bp RPS5A promoter = 2252-3935bp BsaI site #2 = 3936-3946bp
How to cite: pGGA012 was a gift from Jan Lohmann (Addgene plasmid # 48818 ; http://n2t.net/addgene:48818 ; RRID:Addgene_48818)
