>Addgene plasmid #48818 | pGGA012 | depositor partial sequence | sequence record 71205 | RPS5A promoter
CCATAATCGTGAGTAGATATATTACTCAACTTTTGATTCGCTATTTGCAGTGCACCTGTGGCGTTCATCA
CATCTTTTGTGACACTGTTTGCACTGGTCATTGCTATTACAAAGGACCTTCCTGATGTTGAAGGAGATCG
AAAGTAAGTAACTGCACGCATAACCATTTTCTTTCCGCTCTTTGGCTCAATCCATTTGACAGTCAAAGAC
AATGTTTAACCAGCTCCGTTTGATATATTGTCTTTATGTGTTTGTTCAAGCATGTTTAGTTAATCATGCC
TTTGATTGATCTTGAATAGGTTCCAAATATCAACCCTGGCAACAAAACTTGGAGTGAGAAACATTGCATT
CCTCGGTTCTGGACTTCTGCTAGTAAATTATGTTTCAGCCATATCACTAGCTTTCTACATGCCTCAGGTG
AATTCATCTATTTCCGTCTTAACTATTTCGGTTAATTAAAGCACGAACACCATTACTGCATGTAGAAGCT
TGATAAACTATCGCCACCAATTTATTTTTGTTGCGATATTGTTACTTTCCTCAGTATGCAGCTTTGAAAA
GACCAACCCTCTTATCCTTTAACAATGAACAGGTTTTTAGAGGTAGCTTGATGATTCCTGCACATGTGAT
CTTGGCTTCAGGCTTAATTTTCCAGGTAAAGCATTATGAGATACTCTTATATCTCTTACATACTTTTGAG
ATAATGCACAAGAACTTCATAACTATATGCTTTAGTTTCTGCATTTGACACTGCCAAATTCATTAATCTC
TAATATCTTTGTTGTTGATCTTTGGTAGACATGGGTACTAGAAAAAGCAAACTACACCAAGGTAAAATAC
TTTTGTACAAACATAAACTCGTTATCACGGAACATCAATGGAGTGTATATCTAACGGAGTGTAGAAACAT
TTGATTATTGCAGGAAGCTATCTCAGGATATTATCGGTTTATATGGAATCTCTTCTACGCAGAGTATCTG
TTATTCCCCTTCCTCTAGCTTTCAATTTCATGGTGAGGATATGCAGTTTTCTTTGTATATCATTCTTCTT
CTTCTTTGTAGCTTGGAGTCAAAATCGGTTCCTTCATGTACATACATCAAGGATATGTCCTTCTGAATTT
TTATATCTTGCAATAAAAATGCTTGTACCAATTGAAACACCAGCTTTTTGAGTTCTATGATCACTGACTT
GGTTCTAACCAAAAAAAAAAAAATGTTTAATTTACATATCTAAAAGTAGGTTTAGGGAAACCTAAACAGT
AAAATATTTGTATATTATTCGAATTTCACTCATCATAAAAACTTAAATTGCACCATAAAATTTTGTTTTA
CTATTAATGATGTAATTTGTGTAACTTAAGATAAAAATAATATTCCGTAAGTTAACCGGCTAAAACCACG
TATAAACCAGGGAACCTGTTAAACCGGTTCTTTACTGGATAAAGAAATGAAAGCCCATGTAGACAGCTCC
ATTAGAGCCCAAACCCTAAATTTCTCATCTATATAAAAGGAGTGACATTAGGGTTTTTGTTCGTCCTCTT
AAAGCTTCTCGTTTTCTCTGCCGTCTCTCTCATTCGCGCGACGCAAACGATCTTCAGGTGATCTTCTTTC
TCCAAATCCTCTCTCATAACTCTGATTTCGTACTTGTGTATTTGAGCTCACGCTCTGTTTCTCTCACCAC
AGCC
