>Addgene plasmid #48818 | pGGA012 | addgene partial sequence | sequence record 72374 | Lac-promoter 5'-CACTTTATGCTTCCGGCTCG-3'
CACGAGCTATTTAGGTGACACTATAGAAGTGAAGCTTGGTCTCAACCTCCATAATCGTGAGTAGATATAT
TACTCAACTTTTGATTCGCTATTTGCAGTGCACCTGTGGCGTTCATCACATCTTTTGTGACACTGTTTGC
ACTGGTCATTGCTATTACAAAGGACCTTCCTGATGTTGAAGGAGATCGAAAGTAAGTAACTGCACGCATA
ACCATTTTCTTTCCGCTCTTTGGCTCAATCCATTTGACAGTCAAAGACAATGTTTAACCAGCTCCGTTTG
ATATATTGTCTTTATGTGTTTGTTCAAGCATGTTTAGTTAATCATGCCTTTGATTGATCTTGAATAGGTT
CCAAATATCAACCCTGGCAACAAAACTTGGAGTGAGAAACATTGCATTCCTCGGTTCTGGACTTCTGCTA
GTAAATTATGTTTCAGCCATATCACTAGCTTTCTACATGCCTCAGGTGAATTCATCTATTTCCGTCTTAA
CTATTTCGGTTAATTAAAGCACGAACACCATTACTGCATGTAGAAGCTTGATAAACTATCGCCACCAATT
TATTTTTGTTGCGATATTGTTACTTTCCTCAGTATGCAGCTTTGAAAAGACCAACCCTCTTATCCTTTAA
CAATGAACAGGTTTTTAGAGGTAGCTTGATGATTCCTGCACATGTGATCTTGGCTTCAGGCTTAATTTTC
CAGGTAAAGCATTATGAGATACTCTTATATCTCTTACATACTTTTGAGATAATGCACAAGAACTTCATAA
CTATATGCTTTAGTTTCTGCATTTGACACTGCCAAATTCATTAATCTCTAATATCTTTGTTGTTGATCTT
TGGTAGACATGGGTACTAGAAAAAGCAAACTACA
