>Addgene plasmid #48818 | pGGA012 | addgene partial sequence | sequence record 72485 | M13pUC-Fwd 5'-CCCAGTCACGACGTTGTAAAACG-3'
CTATAGGGCGAGAATTCGGTCTCATGTTGGCTGTGGTGAGAGAAACAGAGCGTGAGCTCAAATACACAAG
TACGAAATCAGAGTTATGAGAGAGGATTTGGAGAAAGAAGATCACCTGAAGATCGTTTGCGTCGCGCGAA
TGAGAGAGACGGCAGAGAAAACGAGAAGCTTTAAGAGGACGAACAAAAACCCTAATGTCACTCCTTTTAT
ATAGATGAGAAATTTAGGGTTTGGGCTCTAATGGAGCTGTCTACATGGGCTTTCATTTCTTTATCCAGTA
AAGAACCGGTTTAACAGGTTCCCTGGTTTATACGTGGTTTTAGCCGGTTAACTTACGGAATATTATTTTT
ATCTTAAGTTACACAAATTACATCATTAATAGTAAAACAAAATTTTATGGTGCAATTTAAGTTTTTATGA
TGAGTGAAATTCGAATAATATACAAATATTTTACTGTTTAGGTTTCCCTAAACCTACTTTTAGATATGTA
AATTAAACATTTTTTTTTTTTTGGTTAGAACCAAGTCAGTGATCATAGAACTCAAAAAGCTGGTGTTTCA
ATTGGTACAAGCATTTTTATTGCAAGATATAAAAATTCAGAAGGACATATCCTTGATGTATGTACATGAA
GGAACCGATTTTGACTCCAAGCTACAAAGAAGAAGAAGAATGATATACAAAGAAAACTGCATATCCTCAC
CATGAAATTGAAAGCTAGAGGAAGGGGAATAACAGATACTCTGCGTAGAAGAGATTCCATATAAACCGAT
AATATCCTGAGATAGCTTCCTGCAATAATCAAATGTTTCTACACTCCGTTAGATATACACTCCATTGATG
TTCCGTGATAACGAGTTTATGTTTGTACAAAAGTATTTTACCTTGGTGTAGTTTGCTTTTTCTAGTACCC
ATGTCTACCAA
